Addgene plasmid #14136: pAG304GPD-ccdB
Purpose: (Empty Backbone)
Depositing lab: Susan Lindquist. Depositing organization: Whitehead Institute for Biomedical Research. Publication: A suite of Gateway cloning vectors for high-throughput genetic analysis in Saccharomyces cerevisiae. Alberti S, Gitler AD, Lindquist S. Yeast. 2007 Oct . 24(10):913-9. 10.1002/yea.1502 PubMed 17583893.
Backbone
  Vector backbone: pRS304
  Vector type: Yeast Expression ; Gateway Destination
  Selectable markers: TRP1
Growth in bacteria
  Bacterial resistance: Chloramphenicol and Ampicillin, 25 & 100 μg/mL
  Growth temperature: 37°C
  Growth strain: ccdB Survival
  Growth instructions: DB3.1, ccdB Survival
  Copy number: Unknown
Gene/Insert
  Gene/Insert name: None
  Cloning method: Gateway Cloning
  Sequencing primers: 5′ GPDPro_F
Terms and licenses: Academic/Nonprofit Terms; Industry Terms: Not Available to Industry
Depositor comments: Type of plasmid: integrating. This plasmid contains the Gateway technology from Invitrogen; Invitrogen requires purchasing of Gateway Clonase for carrying out the Gateway recombinational cloning reaction http://www.invitrogen.com Please note that the full plasmid sequence is provided as a reference only, and may not match the exact sequence of the plasmid.
How to cite: pAG304GPD-ccdB was a gift from Susan Lindquist (Addgene plasmid # 14136 ; http://n2t.net/addgene:14136 ; RRID:Addgene_14136)
