[The description below was written by a language model from this plasmid's Addgene catalogue record and the feature table of its GenBank file.]
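Description:
pAG304GPD-ccdB is an empty Gateway destination vector for protein expression in Saccharomyces cerevisiae, built on the pRS304 backbone and belonging to a suite of yeast Gateway vectors designed for high-throughput genetic analysis. It is an integrating plasmid: the 6.9 kb annotated sequence shows no yeast replication origin or centromere, so stable maintenance in yeast depends on insertion into the genome, with transformants selected through the TRP1 auxotrophic marker (phosphoribosylanthranilate isomerase under its own promoter) in a tryptophan-requiring strain. In E. coli the plasmid replicates from a high-copy ColE1/pUC-type origin and carries AmpR (beta-lactamase). An f1 origin is also present, along with flanking T7 and T3 promoters, lac promoter/operator remnants and standard M13, SK and KS primer sites inherited from the pBluescript-derived pRS framework.

The expression unit consists of the strong constitutive GPD (TDH3, glyceraldehyde-3-phosphate dehydrogenase) promoter and the CYC1 transcription terminator, separated by a Gateway cassette. That cassette is bounded by attR1 and attR2 sites and contains a chloramphenicol acetyltransferase gene driven by a lac UV5 promoter together with ccdB, which encodes a toxin that poisons DNA gyrase. Because of ccdB, the unrecombined vector can only be propagated in ccdB-tolerant strains, and it is maintained under combined ampicillin and chloramphenicol selection. In an LR recombination with an attL-flanked entry clone, the CmR–ccdB segment is replaced by the gene of interest, and ccdB counterselects against unrecombined plasmid in ordinary E. coli. No epitope or fluorescent tag is annotated, so the inserted open reading frame would be expressed untagged from the GPD promoter.
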