LOCUS       Exported 6866 bp ds-DNA circular SYN 12-MAY-2021
DEFINITION  synthetic circular DNA
ACCESSION   .
VERSION     .
KEYWORDS    pAG304GPD-ccdB
SOURCE      synthetic DNA construct
  ORGANISM  synthetic DNA construct
REFERENCE   1 (bases 1 to 6866)
  TITLE     S cerevisiae Advanced Gateway Destination Vectors
REFERENCE   2 (bases 1 to 6866)
  AUTHORS   .
  TITLE     Direct Submission
  JOURNAL   Exported May 12, 2021 from SnapGene Server 1.1.58
            http://www.snapgene.com
FEATURES             Location/Qualifiers
     source          1..6866
                     /organism="synthetic DNA construct"
                     /mol_type="other DNA"
     primer_bind     complement(29..51)
                     /label=pGEX 3'
                     /note="pGEX vectors, reverse primer"
     primer_bind     151..170
                     /label=pRS-marker
                     /note="pRS vectors, use to sequence yeast selectable
                     marker"
     promoter        185..465
                     /gene="S. cerevisiae TRP1"
                     /label=TRP1 promoter
     CDS             466..1140
                     /codon_start=1
                     /gene="S. cerevisiae TRP1"
                     /product="phosphoribosylanthranilate isomerase, required
                     for tryptophan biosynthesis"
                     /label=TRP1
                     /note="yeast auxotrophic marker"
                     /translation="MSVINFTGSSGPLVKVCGLQSTEAAECALDSDADLLGIICVPNRK
                     RTIDPVIARKISSLVKAYKNSSGTPKYLVGVFRNQPKEDVLALVNDYGIDIVQLHGDES
                     WQEYQEFLGLPVIKRLVFPKDCNILLSAASQKPHSFIPLFDSEAGGTGELLDWNSISDW
                     VGRQESPESLHFMLAGGLTPENVGDALRLNGVIGVDVSGGVETNGVKDSNKIANFVKNA
                     KK"
     rep_origin      complement(1237..1692)
                     /direction=LEFT
                     /label=f1 ori
                     /note="f1 bacteriophage origin of replication; arrow
                     indicates direction of (+) strand synthesis"
     primer_bind     complement(1374..1395)
                     /label=F1ori-F
                     /note="F1 origin, forward primer"
     primer_bind     1586..1605
                     /label=F1ori-R
                     /note="F1 origin, reverse primer"
     primer_bind     1822..1844
                     /label=M13/pUC Forward
                     /note="In lacZ gene"
     primer_bind     1836..1853
                     /label=M13 Forward
                     /note="In lacZ gene. Also called M13-F20 or M13 (-21)
                     Forward"
     primer_bind     1837..1853
                     /label=M13 fwd
                     /note="common sequencing primer, one of multiple similar
                     variants"
     primer_bind     1860..1879
                     /label=T7
                     /note="T7 promoter, forward primer"
     promoter        1860..1878
                     /label=T7 promoter
                     /note="promoter for bacteriophage T7 RNA polymerase"
     promoter        1903..2547
                     /gene="S. cerevisiae TDH3"
                     /label=GAP promoter
                     /note="promoter for glyceraldehyde-3-phosphate
                     dehydrogenase"
     primer_bind     2441..2464
                     /label=GPDpro-F
                     /note="S. cerevisiae GPD promoter, forward primer"
     primer_bind     2553..2569
                     /label=SK primer
                     /note="common sequencing primer, one of multiple similar
                     variants"
     primer_bind     2553..2569
                     /label=pBluescriptSK
                     /note="For pBluescript vector"
     protein_bind    2577..2701
                     /gene="mutant version of attR"
                     /label=attR1
                     /bound_moiety="LR Clonase(TM)"
                     /note="recombination site for the Gateway(R) LR reaction"
     promoter        2726..2756
                     /label=lac UV5 promoter
                     /note="E. coli lac promoter with an ""up"" mutation"
     CDS             2810..3469
                     /codon_start=1
                     /gene="cat"
                     /product="chloramphenicol acetyltransferase"
                     /label=CmR
                     /note="confers resistance to chloramphenicol"
                     /translation="MEKKITGYTTVDISQWHRKEHFEAFQSVAQCTYNQTVQLDITAFL
                     KTVKKNKHKFYPAFIHILARLMNAHPEFRMAMKDGELVIWDSVHPCYTVFHEQTETFSS
                     LWSEYHDDFRQFLHIYSQDVACYGENLAYFPKGFIENMFFVSANPWVSFTSFDLNVANM
                     DNFFAPVFTMGKYYTQGDKVLMPLAIQVHHAVCDGFHVGRMLNELQQYCDEWQGGA"
     primer_bind     complement(2876..2895)
                     /label=CAT-R
                     /note="Chloramphenicol resistance gene, reverse primer"
     CDS             3814..4119
                     /codon_start=1
                     /gene="ccdB"
                     /product="CcdB, a bacterial toxin that poisons DNA gyrase"
                     /label=ccdB
                     /note="Plasmids containing the ccdB gene cannot be
                     propagated in standard E. coli strains."
                     /translation="MQFKVYTYKRESRYRLFVDVQSDIIDTPGRRMVIPLASARLLSDK
                     VSRELYPVVHIGDESWRMMTTDMASVPVSVIGEEVADLSHRENDIKNAINLMFWGI"
     primer_bind     3998..4017
                     /label=ccdB-fwd
                     /note="ccdB gene, forward primer"
     protein_bind    complement(4160..4284)
                     /gene="mutant version of attR"
                     /label=attR2
                     /bound_moiety="LR Clonase(TM)"
                     /note="recombination site for the Gateway(R) LR reaction"
     primer_bind     complement(4317..4333)
                     /label=KS primer
                     /note="common sequencing primer, one of multiple similar
                     variants"
     primer_bind     complement(4318..4334)
                     /label=pBluescriptKS
                     /note="For pBluescript vector"
     terminator      4336..4583
                     /gene="S. cerevisiae CYC1"
                     /label=CYC1 terminator
                     /note="transcription terminator for CYC1"
     primer_bind     complement(4352..4370)
                     /label=CYC1
                     /note="CYC1 transcription termination signal, reverse
                     primer"
     promoter        complement(4606..4624)
                     /label=T3 promoter
                     /note="promoter for bacteriophage T3 RNA polymerase"
     primer_bind     complement(4645..4661)
                     /label=M13 rev
                     /note="common sequencing primer, one of multiple similar
                     variants"
     primer_bind     complement(4645..4661)
                     /label=M13 Reverse
                     /note="In lacZ gene. Also called M13-rev"
     primer_bind     complement(4658..4680)
                     /label=M13/pUC Reverse
                     /note="In lacZ gene"
     protein_bind    4669..4685
                     /label=lac operator
                     /bound_moiety="lac repressor encoded by lacI"
                     /note="The lac repressor binds to the lac operator to
                     inhibit transcription in E. coli. This inhibition can be
                     relieved by adding lactose or
                     isopropyl-beta-D-thiogalactopyranoside (IPTG)."
     promoter        complement(4693..4723)
                     /label=lac promoter
                     /note="promoter for the E. coli lac operon"
     primer_bind     complement(4876..4893)
                     /label=L4440
                     /note="L4440 vector, forward primer"
     rep_origin      complement(5047..5635)
                     /direction=LEFT
                     /label=ori
                     /note="high-copy-number ColE1/pMB1/pBR322/pUC origin of
                     replication"
     CDS             complement(5806..6666)
                     /codon_start=1
                     /gene="bla"
                     /product="beta-lactamase"
                     /label=AmpR
                     /note="confers resistance to ampicillin, carbenicillin, and
                     related antibiotics"
                     /translation="MSIQHFRVALIPFFAAFCLPVFAHPETLVKVKDAEDQLGARVGYI
                     ELDLNSGKILESFRPEERFPMMSTFKVLLCGAVLSRIDAGQEQLGRRIHYSQNDLVEYS
                     PVTEKHLTDGMTVRELCSAAITMSDNTAANLLLTTIGGPKELTAFFHNMGDHVTRLDRW
                     EPELNEAIPNDERDTTMPVAMATTLRKLLTGELLTLASRQQLIDWMEADKVAGPLLRSA
                     LPAGWFIADKSGAGERGSRGIIAALGPDGKPSRIVVIYTTGSQATMDERNRQIAEIGAS
                     LIKHW"
     primer_bind     6429..6448
                     /label=Amp-R
                     /note="Ampicillin resistance gene, reverse primer"
     promoter        complement(6667..6771)
                     /gene="bla"
                     /label=AmpR promoter
     primer_bind     6839..6857
                     /label=pBRforEco
                     /note="pBR322 vectors, upsteam of EcoRI site, forward
                     primer"
ORIGIN
        1 tcgcgcgttt cggtgatgac ggtgaaaacc tctgacacat gcagctcccg gagacggtca
       61 cagcttgtct gtaagcggat gccgggagca gacaagcccg tcagggcgcg tcagcgggtg
      121 ttggcgggtg tcggggctgg cttaactatg cggcatcaga gcagattgta ctgagagtgc
      181 accaaacgac attactatat atataatata ggaagcattt aatagacagc atcgtaatat
      241 atgtgtactt tgcagttatg acgccagatg gcagtagtgg aagatattct ttattgaaaa
      301 atagcttgtc accttacgta caatcttgat ccggagcttt tctttttttg ccgattaaga
      361 attaattcgg tcgaaaaaag aaaaggagag ggccaagagg gagggcattg gtgactattg
      421 agcacgtgag tatacgtgat taagcacaca aaggcagctt ggagtatgtc tgttattaat
      481 ttcacaggta gttctggtcc attggtgaaa gtttgcggct tgcagagcac agaggccgca
      541 gaatgtgctc tagattccga tgctgacttg ctgggtatta tatgtgtgcc caatagaaag
      601 agaacaattg acccggttat tgcaaggaaa atttcaagtc ttgtaaaagc atataaaaat
      661 agttcaggca ctccgaaata cttggttggc gtgtttcgta atcaacctaa ggaggatgtt
      721 ttggctctgg tcaatgatta cggcattgat atcgtccaac tgcatggaga tgagtcgtgg
      781 caagaatacc aagagttcct cggtttgcca gttattaaaa gactcgtatt tccaaaagac
      841 tgcaacatac tactcagtgc agcttcacag aaacctcatt cgtttattcc cttgtttgat
      901 tcagaagcag gtgggacagg tgaacttttg gattggaact cgatttctga ctgggttgga
      961 aggcaagaga gccccgaaag cttacatttt atgttagctg gtggactgac gccagaaaat
     1021 gttggtgatg cgcttagatt aaatggcgtt attggtgttg atgtaagcgg aggtgtggag
     1081 acaaatggtg taaaagactc taacaaaata gcaaatttcg tcaaaaatgc taagaaatag
     1141 gttattactg agtagtattt atttaagtat tgtttgtgca cttgcctgcg gtgtgaaata
     1201 ccgcacagat gcgtaaggag aaaataccgc atcaggaaat tgtaaacgtt aatattttgt
     1261 taaaattcgc gttaaatttt tgttaaatca gctcattttt taaccaatag gccgaaatcg
     1321 gcaaaatccc ttataaatca aaagaataga ccgagatagg gttgagtgtt gttccagttt
     1381 ggaacaagag tccactatta aagaacgtgg actccaacgt caaaggnnnn nnnnnnnnnn
     1441 nnnnnnnnnn nnnnnnnnnn nnnnnnnnnn nnnnntnnnn nnnnnnnnnn nnnnnnnnnn
     1501 nnnnnnnnnn nnnnnnnnnn nnnnnnnnnn nnnnnnnnnn nnnnnnnnnn nnnnnnnnnn
     1561 nnnnnnngnn nnnnnnnnnn nnnnnnnnnn nnnnnnnnnn nnnnnnnnnn nnnnnnnnnn
     1621 nnnnnnnnnn nnnnnnnnnn nnnnnnnnnn nnnnnnnnnn nnnnnnnnnn nnnnnnnnnn
     1681 nnnnnnnnnn nncgcgccat tcgccattca ggctgcgcaa ctgttgggaa gggcgatcgg
     1741 tgcgggcctc ttcgctatta cgccagctgg cgaagggggg atgtgctgca aggcgattaa
     1801 gttgggtaac gccagggttt tcccagtcac gacgttgtaa aacgacggcc agtgaattgt
     1861 aatacgactc actatagggc gaattggagc tcttcgagtt tatcattatc aatactcgcc
     1921 atttcaaaga atacgtaaat aattaatagt agtgattttc ctaactttat ttagtcaaaa
     1981 aattagcctt ttaattctgc tgtaacccgt acatgcccaa aatagggggc gggttacaca
     2041 gaatatataa caccgaaggt gcctgggtga acaggtttat tcctggcatc cactaaatat
     2101 aatggagccc gctttttaag ctggcatcca gaaaaaaaaa gaatcccagc accaaaatat
     2161 tgttttcttc accaaccatc agttcatagg tccattctct tagcgcaact acagagaaca
     2221 ggggcacaaa caggcaaaaa acgggcacaa cctcaatgga gtgatgcaac ctgcctggag
     2281 taaatgatga cacaaggcaa ttgacccacg catgtatcta tctcattttc ttacaccttc
     2341 tattaccttc tgctctctct gatttggaaa aagctgaaaa aaaaggttga aaccagttcc
     2401 ctgaaattat tcccctactt gactaataag tatataaaga cggtaggtat tgattgtaat
     2461 tctgtaaatc tatttcttaa acttcttaaa ttctactttt atagttagtc ttttttttag
     2521 ttttaaaaca ccagaactta gtttcgacgg attctagaac tagtggatcc cccatcacaa
     2581 gtttgtacaa aaaagctgaa cgagaaacgt aaaatgatat aaatatcaat atattaaatt
     2641 agattttgca taaaaaacag actacataat actgtaaaac acaacatatc cagtcactat
     2701 ggcggccgca ttaggcaccc caggctttac actttatgct tccggctcgt ataatgtgtg
     2761 gattttgagt taggatccgt cgagattttc aggagctaag gaagctaaaa tggagaaaaa
     2821 aatcactgga tataccaccg ttgatatatc ccaatggcat cgtaaagaac attttgaggc
     2881 atttcagtca gttgctcaat gtacctataa ccagaccgtt cagctggata ttacggcctt
     2941 tttaaagacc gtaaagaaaa ataagcacaa gttttatccg gcctttattc acattcttgc
     3001 ccgcctgatg aatgctcatc cggaattccg tatggcaatg aaagacggtg agctggtgat
     3061 atgggatagt gttcaccctt gttacaccgt tttccatgag caaactgaaa cgttttcatc
     3121 gctctggagt gaataccacg acgatttccg gcagtttcta cacatatatt cgcaagatgt
     3181 ggcgtgttac ggtgaaaacc tggcctattt ccctaaaggg tttattgaga atatgttttt
     3241 cgtctcagcc aatccctggg tgagtttcac cagttttgat ttaaacgtgg ccaatatgga
     3301 caacttcttc gcccccgttt tcaccatggg caaatattat acgcaaggcg acaaggtgct
     3361 gatgccgctg gcgattcagg ttcatcatgc cgtctgtgat ggcttccatg tcggcagaat
     3421 gcttaatgaa ttacaacagt actgcgatga gtggcagggc ggggcgtaaa cgccgcgtgg
     3481 atccggctta ctaaaagcca gataacagta tgcgtatttg cgcgctgatt tttgcggtat
     3541 aagaatatat actgatatgt atacccgaag tatgtcaaaa agaggtatgc tatgaagcag
     3601 cgtattacag tgacagttga cagcgacagc tatcagttgc tcaaggcata tatgatgtca
     3661 atatctccgg tctggtaagc acaaccatgc agaatgaagc ccgtcgtctg cgtgccgaac
     3721 gctggaaagc ggaaaatcag gaagggatgg ctgaggtcgc ccggtttatt gaaatgaacg
     3781 gctcttttgc tgacgagaac aggggctggt gaaatgcagt ttaaggttta cacctataaa
     3841 agagagagcc gttatcgtct gtttgtggat gtacagagtg atattattga cacgcccggg
     3901 cgacggatgg tgatccccct ggccagtgca cgtctgctgt cagataaagt ctcccgtgaa
     3961 ctttacccgg tggtgcatat cggggatgaa agctggcgca tgatgaccac cgatatggcc
     4021 agtgtgccgg tctccgttat cggggaagaa gtggctgatc tcagccaccg cgaaaatgac
     4081 atcaaaaacg ccattaacct gatgttctgg ggaatataaa tgtcaggctc ccttatacac
     4141 agccagtctg caggtcgacc atagtgactg gatatgttgt gttttacagt attatgtagt
     4201 ctgtttttta tgcaaaatct aatttaatat attgatattt atatcatttt acgtttctcg
     4261 ttcagctttc ttgtacaaag tggtgatggg ctgcaggaat tcgatatcaa gcttatcgat
     4321 accgtcgacc tcgagtcatg taattagtta tgtcacgctt acattcacgc cctcccccca
     4381 catccgctct aaccgaaaag gaaggagtta gacaacctga agtctaggtc cctatttatt
     4441 tttttatagt tatgttagta ttaagaacgt tatttatatt tcaaattttt cttttttttc
     4501 tgtacagacg cgtgtacgca tgtaacatta tactgaaaac cttgcttgag aaggttttgg
     4561 gacgctcgaa ggctttaatt tgcggccggt acccagcttt tgttcccttt agtgagggtt
     4621 aattccgagc ttggcgtaat catggtcata gctgtttcct gtgtgaaatt gttatccgct
     4681 cacaattcca cacaacatag gagccggaag cataaagtgt aaagcctggg gtgcctaatg
     4741 agtgaggtaa ctcacattaa ttgcgttgcg ctcactgccc gctttccagt cgggaaacct
     4801 gtcgtgccag ctgcattaat gaatcggcca acgcgcgggg agaggcggtt tgcgtattgg
     4861 gcgctcttcc gcttcctcgc tcactgactc gctgcgctcg gtcgttcggc tgcggcgagc
     4921 ggtatcagct cactcaaagg cggtaatacg gttatccaca gaatcagggg ataacgcagg
     4981 aaagaacatg tgagcaaaag gccagcaaaa ggccaggaac cgtaaaaagg ccgcgttgct
     5041 ggcgtttttc cataggctcg gcccccctga cgagcatcac aaaaatcgac gctcaagtca
     5101 gaggtggcga aacccgacag gactataaag ataccaggcg ttcccccctg gaagctccct
     5161 cgtgcgctct cctgttccga ccctgccgct taccggatac ctgtccgcct ttctcccttc
     5221 gggaagcgtg gcgctttctc aatgctcacg ctgtaggtat ctcagttcgg tgtaggtcgt
     5281 tcgctccaag ctgggctgtg tgcacgaacc ccccgttcag cccgaccgct gcgccttatc
     5341 cggtaactat cgtcttgagt ccaacccggt aagacacgac ttatcgccac tggcagcagc
     5401 cactggtaac aggattagca gagcgaggta tgtaggcggt gctacagagt tcttgaagtg
     5461 gtggcctaac tacggctaca ctagaaggac agtatttggt atctgcgctc tgctgaagcc
     5521 agttaccttc ggaaaaagag ttggtagctc ttgatccggc aaacaaacca ccgctggtag
     5581 cggtggtttt tttgtttgca agcagcagat tacgcgcaga aaaaaaggat ctcaagaaga
     5641 tcctttgatc ttttctacgg ggtctgacgc tcagtggaac gaaaactcac gttaagggat
     5701 tttggtcatg agattatcaa aaaggatctt cacctagatc cttttaaatt aaaaatgaag
     5761 ttttaaatca atctaaagta tatatgagta aacttggtct gacagttacc aatgcttaat
     5821 cagtgaggca cctatctcag cgatctgtct atttcgttca tccatagttg cctgactgcc
     5881 cgtcgtgtag ataactacga tacgggaggg cttaccatct ggccccagtg ctgcaatgat
     5941 accgcgagac ccacgctcac cggctccaga tttatcagca ataaaccagc cagccggaag
     6001 ggccgagcgc agaagtggtc ctgcaacttt atccgcctcc atccagtcta ttaattgttg
     6061 ccgggaagct agagtaagta gttcgccagt taatagtttg cgcaacgttg ttgccattgc
     6121 tacaggcatc gtggtgtcac gctcgtcgtt tggtatggct tcattcagct ccggttccca
     6181 acgatcaagg cgagttacat gatcccccat gttgtgaaaa aaagcggtta gctccttcgg
     6241 tcctccgatc gttgtcagaa gtaagttggc cgcagtgtta tcactcatgg ttatggcagc
     6301 actgcataat tctcttactg tcatgccatc cgtaagatgc ttttctgtga ctggtgagta
     6361 ctcaaccaag tcattctgag aatagtgtat gcggcgaccg agttgctctt gcccggcgtc
     6421 aatacgggat aataccgcgc cacatagcag aactttaaaa gtgctcatca ttggaaaacg
     6481 ttcttcgggg cgaaaactct caaggatctt accgctgttg agatccagtt cgatgtaacc
     6541 cactcgtgca cccaactgat cttcagcatc ttttactttc accagcgttt ctgggtgagc
     6601 aaaaacagga aggcaaaatg ccgcaaaaaa gggaataagg gcgacacgga aatgttgaat
     6661 actcatactc ttcctttttc aatattattg aagcatttat cagggttatt gtctcatgag
     6721 cggatacata tttgaatgta tttagaaaaa taaacaaata ggggttccgc gcacatttcc
     6781 ccgaaaagtg ccacctgacg tctaagaaac cattattatc atgacattaa cctataaaaa
     6841 taggcgtatc acgaggccct ttcgtc
//
