>Addgene plasmid #14136 | pAG304GPD-ccdB | addgene partial sequence | sequence record 20373 | 14136 with pRS_marker
TATATATATAATATAGGGAAGCATTTAATAGAACAGCATCGTAATATATGTGTACTTTGCAGTTATGACG
CCAGATGGCAGTAGTGGAAGATATTCTTTATTGAAAAATAGCTTGTCACCTTACGTACAATCTTGATCCG
GAGCTTTTCTTTTTTTGCCGATTAAGAATTAATTCGGTCGAAAAAAGAAAAGGAGAGGGCCAAGAGGGAG
GGCATTGGTGACTATTGAGCACGTGAGTATACGTGATTAAGCACACAAAGGCAGCTTGGAGTATGTCTGT
TATTAATTTCACAGGTAGTTCTGGTCCATTGGTGAAAGTTTGCGGCTTGCAGAGCACAGAGGCCGCAGAA
TGTGCTCTAGATTCCGATGCTGACTTGCTGGGTATTATATGTGTGCCCAATAGAAAGAGAACAATTGACC
CGGTTATTGCAAGGAAAATTTCAAGTCTTGTAAAAGCATATAAAAATAGTTCAGGCACTCCGAAATACTT
GGTTGGCGTGTTTCGTAATCAACCTAAGGAGGATGTTTTGGCTCTGGTCAATGATTACGGCATTGATATC
GTCCAACTGCATGGAGATGAGTCGTGGCAAGAATACCAAGAGTTCCTCGGTTTGCCAGTTATTAAAAGAC
TCGTATTTCCAAAAGACTGCAACATACTACTCA
