>Addgene plasmid #14136 | pAG304GPD-ccdB | addgene partial sequence | sequence record 20374 | 14136 with GW5
AAGCCTGGGGGTGCCTAATGCGGCCGCCATAGTGACTGGATATGTTGTGTTTTACAGTATTATGTAGTCT
GTTTTTTATGCAAAATCTAATTTAATATATTGATATTTATATCATTTTACGTTTCTCGTTCAGCTTTTTT
GTACAAACTTGTGATGGGGGATCCACTAGTTCTAGAATCCGTCGAAACTAAGTTCTGGTGTTTTAAAACT
AAAAAAAAGACTAACTATAAAAGTAGAATTTAAGAAGTTTAAGAAATAGATTTACAGAATTACAATCAAT
ACCTACCGTCTTTATATACTTATTAGTCAAGTAGGGGAATAATTTCAGGGAACTGGTTTCAACCTTTTTT
TTCAGCTTTTTCCAAATCAGAGAGAGCAGAAGGTAATAGAAGGTGTAAGAAAATGAGATAGATACATGCG
TGGGTCAATTGCCTTGTGTCATCATTTACTCCAGGCAGGTTGCATCACTCCATTGAGGTTGTGCCCGTTT
TTTGCCTGTTTGTGCCCCTGTTCTCTGTAGTTGCGCTAAGAGAATGGACCTATGAACTGATGGTTGGTGA
AGAAAACAATATTTTGGTGCTGGG
