>Addgene plasmid #14136 | pAG304GPD-ccdB | addgene partial sequence | sequence record 20375 | 14136 with GW3
AGTGGCTGATCTCAGCCACCGCGAAAATGACATCAAAAACGCCATTAACCTGATGTTCTGGGGAATATAA
ATGTCAGGCTCCCTTATACACAGCCAGTCTGCAGGTCGACCATAGTGACTGGATATGTTGTGTTTTACAG
TATTATGTAGTCTGTTTTTTATGCAAAATCTAATTTAATATATTGATATTTATATCATTTTACGTTTCTC
GTTCAGCTTTCTTGTACAAAGTGGTGATGGGCTGCAGGAATTCGATATCAAGCTTATCGATACCGTCGAC
CTCGAGTCATGTAATTAGTTATGTCACGCTTACATTCACGCCCTCCCCCCACATCCGCTCTAACCGAAAA
GGAAGGAGTTAGACAACCTGAAGTCTAGGTCCCTATTTATTTTTTTATAGTTATGTTAGTATTAAGAACG
TTATTTATATTTCAAATTTTTCTTTTTTTTCTGTACAGACGCGTGTACGCATGTAACATTATACTGAAAA
CCTTGCTTGAGAAGGTTTTGGGACGCTCGAAGGCTTTAATTTGCGGCCGTCGAGGGGGGGCCCGGTACCA
GCTTTTGTTCCCTTTATTGAGGGTTAATTTCGAGCTTGGCGTAATCATGGTCATAACTGTTTCCTGTGTG
AA
